>Addgene plasmid #192636 | pSin_EF1a_ERT2_CreN59_nMag_P2A_mCh_IRES_PuroR | addgene full sequence | sequence record 381062 | Addgene NGS Result
GGCCTTTTGCACGGACCGCCACTGCCAATTACCTGTGGTTTCATTTACTCTAAACCTGTGATTCCTCTGA
ATTATTTTCATTTTAAAGAAATTGTATTTGTTAAATATGTACTACAAACTTAGTAGTTGGAAGGGCTAAT
TCACTCCCAAAGAAGACAAGATATCCTTGATCTGTGGATCTACCACACACAAGGCTACTTCCCTGATTAG
CAGAACTACACACCAGGGCCAGGGGTCAGATATCCACTGACCTTTGGATGGTGCTACAAGCTAGTACCAG
TTGAGCCAGATAAGGTAGAAGAGGCCAATAAAGGAGAGAACACCAGCTTGTTACACCCTGTGAGCCTGCA
TGGGATGGATGACCCGGAGAGAGAAGTGTTAGAGTGGAGGTTTGACAGCCGCCTAGCATTTCATCACGTG
GCCCGAGAGCTGCATCCGGAGTACTTCAAGAACTGCTGATATCGAGCTTGCTACAAGGGACTTTCCGCTG
GGGACTTTCCAGGGAGGCGTGGCCTGGGCGGGACTGGGGAGTGGCGAGCCCTCAGATCCTGCATATAAGC
AGCTGCTTTTTGCCTGTACTGGGTCTCTCTGGTTAGACCAGATCTGAGCCTGGGAGCTCTCTGGCTAACT
AGGGAACCCACTGCTTAAGCCTCAATAAAGCTTGCCTTGAGTGCTTCAAGTAGTGTGTGCCCGTCTGTTG
TGTGACTCTGGTAACTAGAGATCCCTCAGACCCTTTTAGTCAGTGTGGAAAATCTCTAGCAGTGGCGCCC
GAACAGGGACTTGAAAGCGAAAGGGAAACCAGAGGAGCTCTCTCGACGCAGGACTCGGCTTGCTGAAGCG
CGCACGGCAAGAGGCGAGGGGCGGCGACTGGTGAGTACGCCAAAAATTTTGACTAGCGGAGGCTAGAAGG
AGAGAGATGGGTGCGAGAGCGTCAGTATTAAGCGGGGGAGAATTAGATCGCGATGGGAAAAAATTCGGTT
AAGGCCAGGGGGAAAGAAAAAATATAAATTAAAACATATAGTATGGGCAAGCAGGGAGCTAGAACGATTC
GCAGTTAATCCTGGCCTGTTAGAAACATCAGAAGGCTGTAGACAAATACTGGGACAGCTACAACCATCCC
TTCAGACAGGATCAGAAGAACTTAGATCATTATATAATACAGTAGCAACCCTCTATTGTGTGCATCAAAG
GATAGAGATAAAAGACACCAAGGAAGCTTTAGACAAGATAGAGGAAGAGCAAAACAAAAGTAAGACCACC
GCACAGCAAGCGGCCGCTGATCTTCAGACCTGGAGGAGGAGATATGAGGGACAATTGGAGAAGTGAATTA
TATAAATATAAAGTAGTAAAAATTGAACCATTAGGAGTAGCACCCACCAAGGCAAAGAGAAGAGTGGTGC
AGAGAGAAAAAAGAGCAGTGGGAATAGGAGCTTTGTTCCTTGGGTTCTTGGGAGCAGCAGGAAGCACTAT
GGGCGCAGCGTCAATGACGCTGACGGTACAGGCCAGACAATTATTGTCTGGTATAGTGCAGCAGCAGAAC
AATTTGCTGAGGGCTATTGAGGCGCAACAGCATCTGTTGCAACTCACAGTCTGGGGCATCAAGCAGCTCC
AGGCAAGAATCCTGGCTGTGGAAAGATACCTAAAGGATCAACAGCTCCTGGGGATTTGGGGTTGCTCTGG
AAAACTCATTTGCACCACTGCTGTGCCTTGGAATGCTAGTTGGAGTAATAAATCTCTGGAACAGATTTGG
AATCACACGACCTGGATGGAGTGGGACAGAGAAATTAACAATTACACAAGCTTAATACACTCCTTAATTG
AAGAATCGCAAAACCAGCAAGAAAAGAATGAACAAGAATTATTGGAATTAGATAAATGGGCAAGTTTGTG
GAATTGGTTTAACATAACAAATTGGCTGTGGTATATAAAATTATTCATAATGATAGTAGGAGGCTTGGTA
GGTTTAAGAATAGTTTTTGCTGTACTTTCTATAGTGAATAGAGTTAGGCAGGGATATTCACCATTATCGT
TTCAGACCCACCTCCCAACCCCGAGGGGACCCGACAGGCCCGAAGGAATAGAAGAAGAAGGTGGAGAGAG
AGACAGAGACAGATCCATTCGATTAGTGAACGGATCTCGACGGTATCGCCACAAATGGCAGTATTCATCC
ACAATTTTAAAAGAAAGGGGGGGATTGGGGGGTACAGTGCAGGGGAAAGAATAGTAGACATAATAGCAAC
AGACATACAAACTAAAGAATTACAAAAACAAATTACAAAAATTCAAAATTTTCGGGTTTATTACAGGGAC
AGCAGAGATCCACTTTGGATCGATAAGCTTTGCAAAGATGGATAAAGTTTTAAACAGAGAGGAATCTTTG
CAGCTAATGGACCTTCTAGGTCTTGAAAGGAGTGGGAATTGGCTCCGGTGCCCGTCAGTGGGCAGAGCGC
ACATCGCCCACAGTCCCCGAGAAGTTGGGGGGAGGGGTCGGCAATTGAACCGGTGCCTAGAGAAGGTGGC
GCGGGGTAAACTGGGAAAGTGATGTCGTGTACTGGCTCCGCCTTTTTCCCGAGGGTGGGGGAGAACCGTA
TATAAGTGCAGTAGTCGCCGTGAACGTTCTTTTTCGCAACGGGTTTGCCGCCAGAACACAGGTAAGTGCC
GTGTGTGGTTCCCGCGGGCCTGGCCTCTTTACGGGTTATGGCCCTTGCGTGCCTTGAATTACTTCCACCT
GGCTGCAGTACGTGATTCTTGATCCCGAGCTTCGGGTTGGAAGTGGGTGGGAGAGTTCGAGGCCTTGCGC
TTAAGGAGCCCCTTCGCCTCGTGCTTGAGTTGAGGCCTGGCCTGGGCGCTGGGGCCGCCGCGTGCGAATC
TGGTGGCACCTTCGCGCCTGTCTCGCTGCTTTCGATAAGTCTCTAGCCATTTAAAATTTTTGATGACCTG
CTGCGACGCTTTTTTTCTGGCAAGATAGTCTTGTAAATGCGGGCCAAGATCTGCACACTGGTATTTCGGT
TTTTGGGGCCGCGGGCGGCGACGGGGCCCGTGCGTCCCAGCGCACATGTTCGGCGAGGCGGGGCCTGCGA
GCGCGGCCACCGAGAATCGGACGGGGGTAGTCTCAAGCTGGCCGGCCTGCTCTGGTGCCTGGCCTCGCGC
CGCCGTGTATCGCCCCGCCCTGGGCGGCAAGGCTGGCCCGGTCGGCACCAGTTGCGTGAGCGGAAAGATG
GCCGCTTCCCGGCCCTGCTGCAGGGAGCTCAAAATGGAGGACGCGGCGCTCGGGAGAGCGGGCGGGTGAG
TCACCCACACAAAGGAAAAGGGCCTTTCCGTCCTCAGCCGTCGCTTCATGTGACTCCACGGAGTACCGGG
CGCCGTCCAGGCACCTCGATTAGTTCTCGAGCTTTTGGAGTACGTCGTCTTTAGGTTGGGGGGAGGGGTT
TTATGCGATGGAGTTTCCCCACACTGAGTGGGTGGAGACTGAAGTTAGGCCAGCTTGGCACTTGATGTAA
TTCTCCTTGGAATTTGCCCTTTTTGAGTTTGGATCTTGGTTCATTCTCAAGCCTCAGACAGTGGTTCAAA
GTTTTTTTCTTCCATTTCAGGTGTCGTGAGGAATTGATCCTTCGAACTAGTATGGCTGGAGACATGAGAG
CTGCCAACCTTTGGCCAAGCCCGCTCATGATCAAACGCTCTAAGAAGAACAGCCTGGCCTTGTCCCTGAC
GGCCGACCAGATGGTCAGTGCCTTGTTGGATGCTGAGCCCCCCATACTCTATTCCGAGTATGATCCTACC
AGACCCTTCAGTGAAGCTTCGATGATGGGCTTACTGACCAACCTGGCAGACAGGGAGCTGGTTCACATGA
TCAACTGGGCGAAGAGGGTGCCAGGCTTTGTGGATTTGACCCTCCATGATCAGGTCCACCTTCTAGAATG
TGCCTGGCTAGAGATCCTGATGATTGGTCTCGTCTGGCGCTCCATGGAGCACCCAGTGAAGCTACTGTTT
GCTCCTAACTTGCTCTTGGACAGGAACCAGGGAAAATGTGTAGAGGGCATGGTGGAGATCTTCGACATGC
TGCTGGCTACATCATCTCGGTTCCGCATGATGAATCTGCAGGGAGAGGAGTTTGTGTGCCTCAAATCTAT
TATTTTGCTTAATTCTGGAGTGTACACATTTCTGTCCAGCACCCTGAAGTCTCTGGAAGAGAAGGACCAT
ATCCACCGAGTCCTGGACAAGATCACAGACACTTTGATCCACCTGATGGCCAAGGCAGGCCTGACCCTGC
AGCAGCAGCACCAGCGGCTGGCCCAGCTCCTCCTCATCCTCTCCCACATCAGGCACATGAGTAACAAAGG
CATGGAGCATCTGTACAGCATGAAGTGCAAGAACGTGGTGCCCCTCTATGACCTGCTGCTGGAGGCGGCG
GACGCCCACCGCCTACATGCGCCCACTAGCCGTGGAGGGGCATCCGTGGAGGAGACGGACCAAAGCCACT
TGGCCACTGCGGGCTCTACTTCATCGCATTCCTTGCAAAAGTATTACATCACGGGGGAGGCAGAGGGTTT
CCCTGCCACAGCTGTCGACAATTTACTGACCGTACACCAAAATTTGCCTGCATTACCGGTCGATGCAACG
AGTGATGAGGTTCGCAAGAACCTGATGGACATGTTCAGGGATCGCCAGGCGTTTTCTGAGCATACCTGGA
AAATGCTTCTGTCCGTTTGCCGGTCGTGGGCGGCATGGTGCAAGTTGAATGGTACCCATACTCTTTATGC
CCCCGGTGGATATGACATTATGGGATATCTGGACCAGATCGGCAACCGGCCAAACCCGCAGGTGGAACTG
GGCCCCGTGGATACATCCTGCGCCTTGATTCTTTGTGACCTGAAACAGAAAGACACCCCGATAGTTTACG
CGAGTGAAGCCTTCCTCTACATGACAGGTTACAGCAACGCAGAGGTGCTGGGCCGGAATTGCCGGTTTCT
GCAAAGCCCTGACGGCATGGTGAAGCCCAAGAGCACCCGGAAGTACGTGGATAGTAACACAATCAATACT
ATGCGCAAGGCAATCGACAGGAATGCCGAGGTGCAGGTTGAAGTAGTCAATTTTAAAAAGAATGGACAGC
GATTTGTTAATTTCCTGACTATGATACCTGTTAGGGACGAAACAGGCGAGTATCGATACTCTATGGGATT
CCAGTGCGAAACAGAAGGAGGGTCTGGAGGGGGATCCGGCGCCACCAACTTCAGCCTGCTGAAGCAGGCC
GGCGACGTGGAGGAGAACCCCGGCCCCACGCGTGTGAGCAAGGGCGAGGAGGATAACATGGCCATCATCA
AGGAGTTCATGCGCTTCAAGGTGCACATGGAGGGCTCCGTGAACGGCCACGAGTTCGAGATCGAGGGCGA
GGGCGAGGGCCGCCCCTACGAGGGCACCCAGACCGCCAAGCTGAAGGTGACCAAGGGTGGCCCCCTGCCC
TTCGCCTGGGACATCCTGTCCCCTCAGTTCATGTACGGCTCCAAGGCCTACGTGAAGCACCCCGCCGACA
TCCCCGACTACTTGAAGCTGTCCTTCCCCGAGGGCTTCAAGTGGGAGCGCGTGATGAACTTCGAGGACGG
CGGCGTGGTGACCGTGACCCAGGACTCCTCCCTGCAGGACGGCGAGTTCATCTACAAGGTGAAGCTGCGC
GGCACCAACTTCCCCTCCGACGGCCCCGTAATGCAGAAGAAGACCATGGGCTGGGAGGCCTCCTCCGAGC
GGATGTACCCCGAGGACGGCGCCCTGAAGGGCGAGATCAAGCAGAGGCTGAAGCTGAAGGACGGCGGCCA
CTACGACGCTGAGGTCAAGACCACCTACAAGGCCAAGAAGCCCGTGCAGCTGCCCGGCGCCTACAACGTC
AACATCAAGTTGGACATCACCTCCCACAACGAGGACTACACCATCGTGGAACAGTACGAACGCGCCGAGG
GCCGCCACTCCACCGGCGGCATGGACGAGCTGTACAAGTAATAGGAATTCGAAGCTTGAGCTCGAGATCT
GAGTCCGGTAGCGCTAGTTCGAAGGATCCGCATGCATCTAGGGCGGCCAATTCCGCCCCTCTCCCCCCCC
CCCTCTCCCTCCCCCCCCCCTAACGTTACTGGCCGAAGCCGCTTGGAATAAGGCCGGTGTGCGTTTGTCT
ATATGTTATTTTCCACCATATTGCCGTCTTTTGGCAATGTGAGGGCCCGGAAACCTGGCCCTGTCTTCTT
GACGAGCATTCCTAGGGGTCTTTCCCCTCTCGCCAAAGGAATGCAAGGTCTGTTGAATGTCGTGAAGGAA
GCAGTTCCTCTGGAAGCTTCTTGAAGACAAACAACGTCTGTAGCGACCCTTTGCAGGCAGCGGAACCCCC
CACCTGGCGACAGGTGCCTCTGCGGCCAAAAGCCACGTGTATAAGATACACCTGCAAAGGCGGCACAACC
CCAGTGCCACGTTGTGAGTTGGATAGTTGTGGAAAGAGTCAAATGGCTCTCCTCAAGCGTATTCAACAAG
GGGCTGAAGGATGCCCAGAAGGTACCCCATTGTATGGGATCTGATCTGGGGCCTCGGTGCACATGCTTTA
CATGTGTTTAGTCGAGGTTAAAAAAACGTCTAGGCCCCCCGAACCACGGGGACGTGGTTTTCCTTTGAAA
AACACGATGATAAGCTTGCCACAACCCACAAGGAGACGACCTTCCATGACCGAGTACAAGCCCACGGTGC
GCCTCGCCACCCGCGACGACGTCCCCCGGGCCGTACGCACCCTCGCCGCCGCGTTCGCCGACTACCCCGC
CACGCGCCACACCGTCGACCCGGACCGCCACATCGAGCGGGTCACCGAGCTGCAAGAACTCTTCCTCACG
CGCGTCGGGCTCGACATCGGCAAGGTGTGGGTCGCGGACGACGGCGCCGCGGTGGCGGTCTGGACCACGC
CGGAGAGCGTCGAAGCGGGGGCGGTGTTCGCCGAGATCGGCCCGCGCATGGCCGAGTTGAGCGGTTCCCG
GCTGGCCGCGCAGCAACAGATGGAAGGCCTCCTGGCGCCGCACCGGCCCAAGGAGCCCGCGTGGTTCCTG
GCCACCGTCGGCGTCTCGCCCGACCACCAGGGCAAGGGTCTGGGCAGCGCCGTCGTGCTCCCCGGAGTGG
AGGCGGCCGAGCGCGCCGGGGTGCCCGCCTTCCTGGAGACCTCCGCGCCCCGCAACCTCCCCTTCTACGA
GCGGCTCGGCTTCACCGTCACCGCCGACGTCGAGGTGCCCGAAGGACCGCGCACCTGGTGCATGACCCGC
AAGCCCGGTGCCTGATAATAGGCGGCCGCTCGAGACCTAGAAAAACATGGAGCAATCACAAGTAGCAATA
CAGCAGCTACCAATGCTGATTGTGCCTGGCTAGAAGCACAAGAGGAGGAGGAGGTGGGTTTTCCAGTCAC
ACCTCAGGTACCTTTAAGACCAATGACTTACAAGGCAGCTGTAGATCTTAGCCACTTTTTAAAAGAAAAG
GGGGGACTGGAAGGGCTAATTCACTCCCAACGAAGACAAGATCTGCTTTTTGCTTGTACTGGGTCTCTCT
GGTTAGACCAGATCTGAGCCTGGGAGCTCTCTGGCTAACTAGGGAACCCACTGCTTAAGCCTCAATAAAG
CTTGCCTTGAGTGCTTCAAGTAGTGTGTGCCCGTCTGTTGTGTGACTCTGGTAACTAGAGATCCCTCAGA
CCCTTTTAGTCAGTGTGGAAAATCTCTAGCAGTAGTAGTTCATGTCATCTTATTATTCAGTATTTATAAC
TTGCAAAGAAATGAATATCAGAGAGTGAGAGGCCTTGACATTATAATAGATTTAGCAGGAATTGAACTAG
GAGTGGAGCACACAGGCAAAGTTCTAGAGCTCGCTGATCAGCCTCGACTGTGCCTTCTAGTTGCCAGCCA
TCTGTTGTTTGCCCCTCCCCCGTGCCTTCCTTGACCCTGGAAGGTGCCACTCCCACTGTCCTTTCCTAAT
AAAATGAGGAAATTGCATCGCATTGTCTGAGTAGGTGTCATTCTATTCTGGGGGGTGGGGTGGGGCAGGA
CAGCAAGGGGGAGGATTGGGAAGACAATAGCAGGCATGCTGGGGATGCGGTGGGCTCTATGGCTTCTGAG
GCGGAAAGAACCAGCTGGGGGCGCGCCCCTCGAGGCCGCCATGGTCATAGCTGTTTGACGTCAGGTGGCA
CTTTTCGGGGAAATGTGCGCGGAACCCCTATTTGTTTATTTTTCTAAATACATTCAAATATGTATCCGCT
CACGAGACAATAACCCTGATAAATGCTTCAATAATATTGAAAAAGGAAGAGTATGAGTATTCAACATTTC
CGTGTCGCCCTTATTCCCTTTTTTGCGGCATTTTGCCTTCCTGTTTTTGCTCACCCAGAAACGCTGGTGA
AAGTAAAAGATGCTGAAGATCAGTTGGGTGCACGAGTGGGTTACATCGAACTGGATCTCAACAGCGGTAA
GATCCTTGAGAGTTTTCGCCCCGAAGAACGTTTTCCAATGATGAGCACTTTTAAAGTTCTGCTATGTGGC
GCGGTATTATCCCGTATTGACGCCGGGCAAGAGCAACTCGGTCGCCGCATACACTATTCTCAGAATGACT
TGGTTGAGTACTCACCAGTCACAGAAAAGCATCTTACGGATGGCATGACAGTAAGAGAATTATGCAGTGC
TGCCATAACCATGAGTGATAACACTGCGGCCAACTTACTTCTGACAACGATCGGAGGACCGAAGGAGCTA
ACCGCTTTTTTGCACAACATGGGGGATCATGTAACTCGCCTTGATCGTTGGGAACCGGAGCTGAATGAAG
CCATACCAAACGACGAGCGTGACACCACGATGCCTGTAGCAATGGCAACAACGTTGCGCAAACTATTAAC
TGGCGAACTACTTACTCTAGCTTCCCGGCAACAATTAATAGACTGGATGGAGGCGGATAAAGTTGCAGGA
CCACTTCTGCGCTCGGCCCTTCCGGCTGGCTGGTTTATTGCTGATAAATCTGGAGCCGGTGAGCGTGGGT
CTCGCGGTATCATTGCAGCACTGGGGCCAGATGGTAAGCCCTCCCGTATCGTAGTTATCTACACGACGGG
GAGTCAGGCAACTATGGATGAACGAAATAGACAGATCGCTGAGATAGGTGCCTCACTGATTAAGCATTGG
TAACTGTCAGACCAAGTTTACTCATATATACTTTAGATTGATTTAAAACTTCATTTTTAATTTAAAAGGA
TCTAGGTGAAGATCCTTTTTGATAATCTCATGACCAAAATCCCTTAACGTGAGTTTTCGTTCCACTGAGC
GTCAGACCCCGTAGAAAAGATCAAAGGATCTTCTTGAGATCCTTTTTTTCTGCGCGTAATCTGCTGCTTG
CAAACAAAAAAACCACCGCTACCAGCGGTGGTTTGTTTGCCGGATCAAGAGCTACCAACTCTTTTTCCGA
AGGTAACTGGCTTCAGCAGAGCGCAGATACCAAATACTGTTCTTCTAGTGTAGCCGTAGTTAGGCCACCA
CTTCAAGAACTCTGTAGCACCGCCTACATACCTCGCTCTGCTAATCCTGTTACCAGTGGCTGCTGCCAGT
GGCGATAAGTCGTGTCTTACCGGGTTGGACTCAAGACGATAGTTACCGGATAAGGCGCAGCGGTCGGGCT
GAACGGGGGGTTCGTGCACACAGCCCAGCTTGGAGCGAACGACCTACACCGAACTGAGATACCTACAGCG
TGAGCTATGAGAAAGCGCCACGCTTCCCGAAGGGAGAAAGGCGGACAGGTATCCGGTAAGCGGCAGGGTC
GGAACAGGAGAGCGCACGAGGGAGCTTCCAGGGGGAAACGCCTGGTATCTTTATAGTCCTGTCGGGTTTC
GCCACCTCTGACTTGAGCGTCGATTTTTGTGATGCTCGTCAGGGGGGCGGAGCCTATGGAAAAACGCCAG
CAACGCGGCCTTTTTACGGTTCT
Features (pLannotate 1.2.2; 22 found; start..end, strand, type, name):
    127..456     +  CDS            nef (fragment): NEF_HV1BR - Experimental evidence at protein level: Swiss-Prot protein existence level 1. Extracellular Nef protein targets CD4(+) T-lymphocytes for apoptosis by interacting with CXCR4 surface receptors (PubMed:14990729). From Human immunodeficiency virus type 1 group M subtype B (isolate BRU/LAI) (HIV-1).
    504..761     +  LTR            5' LTR (truncated): truncated 5' long terminal repeat (LTR) from HIV-1
    808..933     +  misc_feature   HIV-1 Ψ: packaging signal of human immunodeficiency virus type 1
    917..1280    +  CDS            HIV-1 gag (fragment): gag protein from human immunodeficiency virus 1; gag
   1426..1659    +  misc_feature   RRE: The Rev response element (RRE) of HIV-1 allows for Rev-dependent mRNA export from the nucleus to the cytoplasm.
   2036..2136    +  CDS            Rev (fragment): human immunodeficiency virus 1 (HIV-1) Rev protein; rev; enhances nuclear export of unspliced and incompletely spliced viral mRNAs
   2175..2292    +  misc_feature   cPPT/CTS: central polypurine tract and central termination sequence of HIV-1
   2348..2414    +  CDS            small t antigen (fragment): SV40 (simian virus 40) small t antigen
   2421..3599    +  promoter       EF-1α promoter: strong constitutive promoter for human elongation factor EF-1α
   3625..4560    +  CDS            ERT2: mutated ligand-binding domain of the human estrogen receptor (Feil et al., 1997)
   4569..4740    +  CDS            Cre (fragment): site-specific recombinase Cre is a site-specific recombinase from bacteriophage P1. Recombination occurs at loxP sequences.
   5284..5990    +  CDS            mCherry (fragment): monomeric derivative of DsRed fluorescent protein (Shaner et al., 2004) mammalian codon-optimized
   5995..6037    -  misc_feature   MCS (fragment): multiple cloning site
   6201..6663    +  misc_feature   IRES: internal ribosome entry site (IRES) of the encephalomyocarditis virus (EMCV)
   6696..7295    +  CDS            PuroR: puromycin N-acetyltransferase; pac from Streptomyces alboniger; confers resistance to puromycin
   7302..7496    +  CDS            nef (fragment): NEF_HV1Z2 - Experimental evidence at protein level: Swiss-Prot protein existence level 1. Extracellular Nef protein targets CD4(+) T-lymphocytes for apoptosis by interacting with CXCR4 surface receptors. From Human immunodeficiency virus type 1 group M subtype D (isolate Z2/CDC-Z34) (HIV-1).
   7498..7731    +  LTR            3' LTR (ΔU3): self-inactivating 3' long terminal repeat (LTR) from HIV-1
   7888..8112    +  polyA_signal   bGH poly(A) signal: bovine growth hormone polyadenylation signal
   8116..8137    +  promoter       SV40 promoter (fragment): SV40 enhancer and early promoter
   8208..8312    +  promoter       AmpR promoter: bla
   8313..9173    +  CDS            AmpR: β-lactamase; bla; confers resistance to ampicillin, carbenicillin, and related antibiotics
   9344..9932    +  rep_origin     ori: high-copy-number ColE1/pMB1/pBR322/pUC origin of replication
