[The description below was written by a language model from this plasmid's Addgene catalogue record and pLannotate feature annotations shown in this document.]
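Description:
pSin_EF1a_ERT2_CreN59_nMag_P2A_mCh_IRES_PuroR is a self-inactivating HIV-1-based lentiviral transfer plasmid (pSIN backbone, about 10 kb) for stable expression of one half of a split, dual-gated Cre recombinase in mammalian cells. It is maintained in bacteria through a high-copy ColE1/pUC-type origin and the β-lactamase (AmpR) gene. The viral portion carries a truncated 5' LTR, the Ψ packaging signal with a partial gag sequence, the Rev response element, the cPPT/CTS and a ΔU3 3' LTR. These elements allow the RNA genome to be packaged when helper functions are supplied in trans, while leaving the integrated provirus without LTR promoter activity. Short nef, Rev and SV40 fragments in the annotation appear to be residual backbone sequence. A bGH polyadenylation signal lies downstream of the 3' LTR.

The payload is a single transcript driven by the constitutive EF-1α promoter. Its first open reading frame fuses ERT2, the mutated oestrogen receptor ligand-binding domain that responds to tamoxifen-type ligands, to an N-terminal Cre fragment (CreN59), followed by nMag, a light-responsive Magnet dimerisation domain, and a nuclear localisation signal. The nMag, NLS and P2A segments are named in the catalogue entry but were not picked up by the automated annotation, which shows a gap between the Cre fragment and mCherry. The P2A peptide releases mCherry as a separate fluorescent marker of expressing cells, and an EMCV IRES then drives puromycin N-acetyltransferase for selection of transduced cells.

According to the associated publication title, the construct belongs to an AND-gated, drug- and photoactivatable Cre-loxP system aimed at spatiotemporal control in cell-based therapeutics. It would presumably be paired with a complementary Cre fragment on a partner construct, which this record does not describe.
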