Addgene plasmid #192636: pSin_EF1a_ERT2_CreN59_nMag_P2A_mCh_IRES_PuroR
Purpose: Expresses ERT2-CreN59-nMag-NLS with mCherry marker.
Depositing lab: Yingxiao Wang. Depositing organization: University of California, San Diego (UCSD). Publication: An AND-Gated Drug and Photoactivatable Cre-loxP System for Spatiotemporal Control in Cell-Based Therapeutics. Allen ME, Zhou W, Thangaraj J, Kyriakakis P, Wu Y, Huang Z, Ho P, Pan Y, Limsakul P, Xu X, Wang Y. ACS Synth Biol. 2019 Oct 18;8(10):2359-2371. doi: 10.1021/acssynbio.9b00175. Epub 2019 Oct 8. PubMed 31592660.
Backbone
  Vector backbone: pSIN
  Vector type: Mammalian Expression, Lentiviral, Synthetic Biology
  Selectable markers: Puromycin
Growth in bacteria
  Bacterial resistance: Ampicillin, 100 μg/mL
  Growth temperature: 37°C
  Growth strain: NEB Stable
  Copy number: High Copy
Gene/Insert
  Gene/Insert name: ERT2_CreN59_nMag_NLS_P2A_mCh_IRES_PuroR
  Species: Synthetic
  Promoter: EF1alpha
  Cloning method: Gibson Cloning
  Sequencing primers: 5′ ttcaggtgtcgtgaggaattg; 3′ cgccctagatgcatgcggatc
Terms and licenses: Academic/Nonprofit Terms; Industry Terms: Not Available to Industry
How to cite: pSin_EF1a_ERT2_CreN59_nMag_P2A_mCh_IRES_PuroR was a gift from Yingxiao Wang (Addgene plasmid # 192636 ; http://n2t.net/addgene:192636 ; RRID:Addgene_192636)
